>Addgene plasmid #128833 | pNTKV- Elf5-KI-3'UTR-2A-EYFP-NLS | addgene full sequence | sequence record 252934 | Addgene NGS Result
GCCAAACACCCCCGACCCCCAAAAACCACCGCGCGGATTTCTGGCGCCGCCGGACCAACTAAACCTGACT
ACGGACCGGTAAAACGACGGCCAGTGTTAACGTGGAGAGGCTGGTGTTTGTTTCCATACATGTGACCAAA
ATCATGACTTTCACTTGGACTTGGAATTTTACGAATTAAAGAAATGTTCTATATTCTATTACTGAAGGAG
GGCTTTGTTTCCTGAGCCATTCTGCGGCCTTCTCCTTGAAGTACCCAGGGGAAGAGGATAAAGGGATGGG
AATGTGGGGAGTTGAGCGGTCCAGGAGCCTTTCCCAGCGCTGAGATCTGCCCGGGGCAGAATCTAGCCAC
TTAACCATTGGCAGTAGAGCAGGTACCTTATTGCACCTTTGACACCTACAGCAACTAAATAGAGTCTGGC
ATTCCCAGAGCCAGGAAATTAGGGAGTCATGGCCCAGATCATTCTTATCCATGCCCTAAAGGCACAAGAA
AATGCCAGCTCCCCGTGATAAGTGAACTGCAGCATAGACATCTTCACACAACCCTCCTGCTCATCAGCAA
GGACTGAGTTCATGAGGAGCTGCAGGGAATTGGGTAAATCTGGTGTCTCTGCACGGGGATTTTACCAGTA
GTTATCAGAAAACAGACTTGTCCCAGCTTGGTAAGGCTCCATGCAGAGTGCTCCAAGTGAGAGTTGTCCA
GCCCAGCAACAGTTCTTACAGGTTAATTAGTTACCTCTCTATATACATACATATAGATAAATATGTATAT
ACATGTATATACATATACATCCTTCCCTCCCACCCCACTGTCTTTTAACACCTTTCATTTCTTTAACACC
TCTCATTTCTTTTTATTCTTTTAAGATTACAATTACATCATTTCTCCCTTCCTGCTCCTCCCTCCAAACC
TTCCCACATACACCTCCCCATTCTTCTTCAAATCCATGGTTTCTTTTTTCATTAATAGTCATTGCATTTA
CATATGTGTGTATATATATATGTGTATATATACATACACACACATATATATATATACATACATATATATA
TTCCTAAATATAACCTGTTCAGTCCATATAATGTTACTCGTATGTATATCTTCAGGCCTGACCGCCTGGT
ACTGGAAGCCAGTTGGTGTCCTCTTCCCTGGGGCACCTCTTCCACTCCCAGCACTCCTCAGTTGCCTGTA
GTTCTTTGTGTAACACTGAGGCATCGTGGGCTTTCCCATGTCATTTGGCCTGGTCATTGGCGTCTTCTTT
GTTCATAACTAGGCAATCATGCCAGTGAAATTTTATGGGTATTGCTTCCACTGGATATTACTAGGAGACA
CAATCTCTCTTAAAACAAAAACAAAAACAAACAAAACACCAAAAGACAGTTCAAGTGGGGGCTCACTTTA
TTCTGCTCCTTCCCCCAAAGGCCTCCAAAGTTCTCACCTGTGGGAATTTGTCAGAGACTTGCTGCTGTCC
CCTGAAGAGAACTGTGGCATCCTGGAATGGGAAGACAGGGAGCAGGGCATTTTCCGAGTGGTTAAGTCAG
AAGCCCTGGCAAAGATGTGGGGACAAAGGAAGAAGAATGACAGGATGACGTACGAGAAGCTGAGCCGAGC
CCTGAGGTAAGTGGGCAGCAACGGACGCAGTGAACCTGCAAAGACAAGTTATATAAAATAGCGGGGCCGG
GGAAACCCACACTCTGTTCAAAGCTTCCCCTCCCCCGCTTCATATGAAAGGGTCACGAGCTAAACCTCTT
CTTAGTTTCAGATGGGATTATGGGTGGTAAAGTGACCCACCATCCTTTTTTGGCCTTGGCAGCATTCCCT
GGGGGGGATCACCCTAAACCCAAGCTGTGGTGCACACCAGCACACAAACGCACGCTCAACTGACTGTGGA
GAGAGAGGTTCAGCCTGTGAAGTGTCTGGGAAGGAAGGGTTTAAGTGTAAGCTGATAACGGGTGTGAAAA
TACCAGGGTAAGTAGAGCCCGGGCTATCACCTGAGAGAGCCAGGAGTGTTTATATATGCTGTTGTTTTTC
TTGTGGTGCAAACCTTCTCTGGATTTCTCTCCTTTGCTTGCTTTCACAGATACTACTATAAAACGGGAAT
TCTGGAGCGGGTTGACCGGAGGTTAGTGTACAAATTTGGAAAGAACGCGCACGGGTGGCAGGAAGAGAAA
CTCGTTAACGGCAGCGGAGAGGGCAGAGGAAGTCTTCTAACATGCGGTGACGTGGAGGAGAATCCCGGCC
CTAGGCTCGAGACGCGTATGGTGAGCAAGGGCGAGGAGCTGTTCACCGGGGTGGTGCCCATCCTGGTCGA
GCTGGACGGCGACGTAAACGGCCACAAGTTCAGCGTGTCCGGCGAGGGCGAGGGCGATGCCACCTACGGC
AAGCTGACCCTGAAGTTCATCTGCACCACCGGCAAGCTGCCCGTGCCCTGGCCCACCCTCGTGACCACCT
TCGGCTACGGCGTGCAGTGCTTCGCCCGCTACCCCGACCACATGAAGCAGCACGACTTCTTCAAGTCCGC
CATGCCCGAAGGCTACGTCCAGGAGCGCACCATCTTCTTCAAGGACGACGGCAACTACAAGACCCGCGCC
GAGGTGAAGTTCGAGGGCGACACCCTGGTGAACCGCATCGAGCTGAAGGGCATCGACTTCAAGGAGGACG
GCAACATCCTGGGGCACAAGCTGGAGTACAACTACAACAGCCACAACGTCTATATCATGGCCGACAAGCA
GAAGAACGGCATCAAGGTGAACTTCAAGATCCGCCACAACATCGAGGACGGCAGCGTGCAGCTCGCCGAC
CACTACCAGCAGAACACCCCCATCGGCGACGGCCCCGTGCTGCTGCCCGACAACCACTACCTGAGCTACC
AGTCCGCCCTGAGCAAAGACCCCAACGAGAAGCGCGATCACATGGTCCTGCTGGAGTTCGTGACCGCCGC
CGGGATCACTCTCGGCATGGACGAGCTGTACAAGGACCCCAAGAAGAAGAGGAAGGTGGACCCCAAGAAG
AAGAGGAAGGTGTAAAGATCTATAACTTCGTATAGCATACATTATACGAAGTTATAAGCTTTCTAGGGTA
CCGAAGTTCCTATTCTCTAGAAAGTATAGGAACTTCCTCGAGGGGCGCGCCCCCAGCTGGTTCTTTCCGC
CTCAGAAGCCATAGAGCCCACCGCATCCCCAGCATGCCTGCTATTGTCTTCCCAATCCTCCCCCTTGCTG
TCCTGCCCCACCCCACCCCCCAGAATAGAATGACACCTACTCAGACAATGCGATGCAATTTCCTCATTTT
ATTAGGAAAGGACAGTGGGAGTGGCACCTTCCAGGGTCAAGGAAGGCACGGGGGAGGGGCAAACAACAGA
TGGCTGGCAACTAGAAGGCACAGTCGAGGCTGATCAGCGAGCTCTAGAGAATTGATCCCCTCAGAAGAAC
TCGTCAAGAAGGCGATAGAAGGCGATGCGCTGCGAATCGGGAGCGGCGATACCGTAAAGCACGAGGAAGC
GGTCAGCCCATTCGCCGCCAAGCTCTTCAGCAATATCACGGGTAGCCAACGCTATGTCCTGATAGCGATC
CGCCACACCCAGCCGGCCACAGTCGATGAATCCAGAAAAGCGGCCATTTTCCACCATGATATTCGGCAAG
CAGGCATCGCCATGGGTCACGACGAGATCCTCGCCGTCGGGCATGCGCGCCTTGAGCCTGGCGAACAGTT
CGGCTGGCGCGAGCCCCTGATGCTCTTCGTCCAGATCATCCTGATCGACAAGACCGGCTTCCATCCGAGT
ACGTGCTCGCTCGATGCGATGTTTCGCTTGGTGGTCGAATGGGCAGGTAGCCGGATCAAGCGTATGCAGC
CGCCGCATTGCATCAGCCATGATGGATACTTTCTCGGCAGGAGCAAGGTGAGATGACAGGAGATCCTGCC
CCGGCACTTCGCCCAATAGCAGCCAGTCCCTTCCCGCTTCAGTGACAACGTCGAGCACAGCTGCGCAAGG
AACGCCCGTCGTGGCCAGCCACGATAGCCGCGCTGCCTCGTCCTGCAGTTCATTCAGGGCACCGGACAGG
TCGGTCTTGACAAAAAGAACCGGGCGCCCCTGCGCTGACAGCCGGAACACGGCGGCATCAGAGCAGCCGA
TTGTCTGTTGTGCCCAGTCATAGCCGAATAGCCTCTCCACCCAAGCGGCCGGAGAACCTGCGTGCAATCC
ATCTTGTTCAATGGCCGATCCCATATTGGCTGCAGGTCGAAAGGCCCGGAGATGAGGAAGAGGAGAACAG
CGCGGCAGACGTGCGCTTTTGAAGCGTGCAGAATGCCGGGCCTCCGGAGGACCTTCGGGCGCCCGCCCCG
CCCCTGAGCCCGCCCCTGAGCCCGCCCCCGGACCCACCCCTTCCCAGCCTCTGAGCCCAGAAAGCGAAGG
AGCAAAGCTGCTATTGGCCGCTGCCCCAAAGGCCTACCCGCTTCCATTGCTCAGCGGTGCTGTCCATCTG
CACGAGACTAGTGAGACGTGCTACTTCCATTTGTCACGTCCTGCACGACGCGAGCTGCGGGGCGGGGGGG
AACTTCCTGACTAGGGGAGGAGTAGAAGGTGGCGCGAAGGGGCCACCAAAGAACGGAGCCGGTTGGCGCC
TACCGGTGGATGTGGAATGTGTGCGAGGCCAGAGGCCACTTGTGTAGCGCCAAGTGCCCAGCGGGGCTGC
TAAAGCGCATGCTCCAGACTGCCTTGGGAAAAGCGCCTCCCCTACCCGGTAGGGCGCGCCGGGATCCGAA
GTTCCTATTCTCTAGAAAGTATAGGAACTTCATCGATCCTAGAATTCATAACTTCGTATAGCATACATTA
TACGAAGTTATCCGCGGCCAGGCTCATTTGATGGATTTCTGTTGTTGGAAACAATCAGATCAAACTAGAC
ATTTGAAAGTCTCCCTCCTCCTCCTCCCCCTCCTTCCCCTCCTCTTCTTCCTCCCCCTCCTCCTCTTCAA
AACCTACAAACACACTGATAAAATTTCTGCATGTCTCATGCTTACATTTGAATTCAGTTGTTGTCTATTG
GGGCGATGCCATCAGCCCTTAAGCAATCGTCTTCATCCCAAGGGGGAGGAAGGGATGGTCTTGTGGCAAC
TTGGTGTGACACTGTCTCCTTAATGAAGTGTTTGGAGCTAAGGGAGCCAGTGTTATGGGTGCTGTTTCAC
AAGAGGACCCGTTGCACCATTAAGACACATGATCCTCCCGTTCCAGGGGTTCTGAGCGGTCGACTGAGGC
AGCTTGCCTGTGGTTAGTTTTTAGGAAAGGGAGATGTAAGACTTCCTTGCTTTAGATTTGAAATTATCAC
AGTTATATTCCATAGAAGAATTTTTAATTAAAAAAATTTTAGTGGCTAAGCCACTAAACTGGGACCTAAT
TGGATGTAGCCTAAGTTACTAATAAGTCTCTTAACCAGATCACCATTTCCAACCACTTAGCCACAGTCAC
TTGATCCACGGCCAATCCTTCTGAACTTAACATCCTTGTAGTTAGTCACCTTGGGAATTGCTACCTAGAT
TGTTACCCCCTTCACCTCACTGGTGGCTATCATCAGGTCTACAGTGACCTGATCAACAGACATGTGCATT
AATTTCTAAATCACTGCTGTGCCTATGATTCAAACCGTCAGCGTGTTCAGTTTATTGATTCTCTCTGAGG
TCAGAATTTATTGATTCTCTCTGAGGCTAAGACATTAAACCTTTACCAAGCAGAGAACGTCCTAACAAGC
CACGATAGCCGAACACAGCATCGATCTCTTCTCTTTTCTGATGAATACTCAAACTTTCCAACATATTCTC
TTCACAAAAGTAAAGACAGTGAATTTACATCAATCAACGTTCATGGGTTAAAGTCTGCACTGACATTTCC
TCGTCTGCCGTTGCATGCTGTTGGCATGCAAGGTGTTAATGACCTGCAACATGGTGGAGTGCCCTGAACC
CTAACTTCCCCAGAGTTGGGACTGTCTAGTGACCGGCACTGAATAGCAATGCAGGCTGAAGACCTCCAGG
TTTAGAATTTAACCTCAAAAGTAATTTAAAAAGAAATGTGAATTACTGTAAAATAATCTATTTTTGGATT
CGTGTGTTTTTCAGGTGGATATAGTTTATAAACAATGTGAATAAAAAATATTTAACATGTTCAAATGTCT
GTGTCTTGTTCAATTCAGCAACCTAGGAACCTTTGATGGCTCATTTTCTAGTAGCTGGGACTTTAAAGAG
TCCTCCAAAATCTAAGAAGTAAGAATCCTGACTGCTACCTTCAGGTATCATAAAAATTTCTACTACTGAA
TAAGGCTCATAGGACCAACCCGGGGGGGTCGACGCGGCCGCCATGGTCATAGCTGTTTGACGTCAGGTGG
CACTTTTCGGGGAAATGTGCGCGGAACCCCTATTTGTTTATTTTTCTAAATACATTCAAATATGTATCCG
CTCACGAGACAATAACCCTGATAAATGCTTCAATAATATTGAAAAAGGAAGAGTATGAGTATTCAACATT
TCCGTGTCGCCCTTATTCCCTTTTTTGCGGCATTTTGCCTTCCTGTTTTTGCTCACCCAGAAACGCTGGT
GAAAGTAAAAGATGCTGAAGATCAGTTGGGTGCACGAGTGGGTTACATCGAACTGGATCTCAACAGCGGT
AAGATCCTTGAGAGTTTTCGCCCCGAAGAACGTTTTCCAATGATGAGCACTTTTAAAGTTCTGCTATGTG
GCGCGGTATTATCCCGTATTGACGCCGGGCAAGAGCAACTCGGTCGCCGCATACACTATTCTCAGAATGA
CTTGGTTGAGTACTCACCAGTCACAGAAAAGCATCTTACGGATGGCATGACAGTAAGAGAATTATGCAGT
GCTGCCATAACCATGAGTGATAACACTGCGGCCAACTTACTTCTGACAACGATCGGAGGACCGAAGGAGC
TAACCGCTTTTTTGCACAACATGGGGGATCATGTAACTCGCCTTGATCGTTGGGAACCGGAGCTGAATGA
AGCCATACCAAACGACGAGCGTGACACCACGATGCCTGTAGCAATGGCAACAACGTTGCGCAAACTATTA
ACTGGCGAACTACTTACTCTAGCTTCCCGGCAACAATTAATAGACTGGATGGAGGCGGATAAAGTTGCAG
GACCACTTCTGCGCTCGGCCCTTCCGGCTGGCTGGTTTATTGCTGATAAATCTGGAGCCGGTGAGCGTGG
GTCTCGCGGTATCATTGCAGCACTGGGGCCAGATGGTAAGCCCTCCCGTATCGTAGTTATCTACACGACG
GGGAGTCAGGCAACTATGGATGAACGAAATAGACAGATCGCTGAGATAGGTGCCTCACTGATTAAGCATT
GGTAACTGTCAGACCAAGTTTACTCATATATACTTTAGATTGATTTAAAACTTCATTTTTAATTTAAAAG
GATCTAGGTGAAGATCCTTTTTGATAATCTCATGACCAAAATCCCTTAACGTGAGTTTTCGTTCCACTGA
GCGTCAGACCCCGTAGAAAAGATCAAAGGATCTTCTTGAGATCCTTTTTTTCTGCGCGTAATCTGCTGCT
TGCAAACAAAAAAACCACCGCTACCAGCGGTGGTTTGTTTGCCGGATCAAGAGCTACCAACTCTTTTTCC
GAAGGTAACTGGCTTCAGCAGAGCGCAGATACCAAATACTGTTCTTCTAGTGTAGCCGTAGTTAGGCCAC
CACTTCAAGAACTCTGTAGCACCGCCTACATACCTCGCTCTGCTAATCCTGTTACCAGTGGCTGCTGCCA
GTGGCGATAAGTCGTGTCTTACCGGGTTGGACTCAAGACGATAGTTACCGGATAAGGCGCAGCGGTCGGG
CTGAACGGGGGGTTCGTGCACACAGCCCAGCTTGGAGCGAACGACCTACACCGAACTGAGATACCTACAG
CGTGAGCTATGAGAAAGCGCCACGCTTCCCGAAGGGAGAAAGGCGGACAGGTATCCGGTAAGCGGCAGGG
TCGGAACAGGAGAGCGCACGAGGGAGCTTCCAGGGGGAAACGCCTGGTATCTTTATAGTCCTGTCGGGTT
TCGCCACCTCTGACTTGAGCGTCGATTTTTGTGATGCTCGTCAGGGGGGCGGAGCCTATGGAAAAACGCC
AGCAACGCGGCCTTTTTACGGTTCTGGCCTTTTGCACGGACCGTAGAGTCGAGCAGTGTGGTTTTCAAGA
GGAAGCAAAAAGCCTCTCCACCCAGGCCTGGAATGTTTCCACCCAATGTCGAGCAGTGTGGTTTTGCAAG
AGGAAGCAAAAAGCCTCTCCACCCAGGCCTGGAATGTTTCCACCCAATGTCGAGCAAACCCCGCCCAGCG
TCTTGTCATTGGCGAATTGGAACACGCAGATGCAGTCGGGGCGGCGCGGTCCCAGGTCCACTTCGCATAT
TAAGGTGACGCGTGTGGCCTCGAACACCGAGCGACCCTGCAGCGACCCGCTTAACAGCGTCAACAGCGTG
CCGCACATCTTGGTGGCGTGAAACTCCCGCACCTCTTCGGCCAGCGCCTTGTAGAAGCGCGTATGGCTTC
GTACCCCGGCCATCAGCACGCGTCTGCGTTCGACCAGGCTGCGCGTTCTCGCGGCCATAGCAACCGACGT
ACGGCGTTGCGCCCTCGCCGGCAGCAAGAAGCCACGGAAGTCCGCCCGGAGCAGAAAATGCCCACGCTAC
TGCGGGTTTATATAGACGGTCCCCACGGGATGGGGAAAACCACCACCACGCAACTGCTGGTGGCCCTGGG
TTCGCGCGACGATATCGTCTACGTACCCGAGCCGATGACTTACTGGCGGGTGCTGGGGGCTTCCGAGACA
ATCGCGAACATCTACACCACACAACACCGCCTTGACCAGGGTGAGATATCGGCCGGGGACGCGGCGGTGG
TAATGACAAGCGCCCAGATAACAATGGGCATGCCTTATGCCGTGACCGACGCCGTTCTGGCTCCTCATAT
CGGGGGGGAGGCTGGGAGCTCACATGCCCCGCCCCCGGCCCTCACCCTCATCTTCGACCGCCATCCCATC
GCCGCCCTCCTGTGCTACCCGGCCGCGCGATACCTTATGGGCAGCATGACCCCCCAGGCCGTGCTGGCGT
TCGTGGCCCTCATCCCGCCGACCTTGCCCGGCACAAACATCGTGTTGGGGGCCCTTCCGGAGGACAGACA
CATCGACCGCCTGGCCAAACGCCAGCGCCCCGGCGAGCGGCTTGACCTGGCTATGCTGGCCGCGATTCGC
CGCGTTTACGGGCTGCTTGCCAATACGGTGCGGTATCTGCAGGGCGGCGGGTCGTGGCGGGAGGATTGGG
GACAGCTTTCGGGGACGGCCGTGCCGCCCCAGGGTGCCGAGCCCCAGAGCAACGCGGGCCCACGACCCCA
TATCGGGGACACGTTATTTACCCTGTTTCGGGCCCCCGAGTTGCTGGCCCCCAACGGCGACCTGTACAAC
GTGTTTGCCTGGGCCTTGGACGTCTTGGCCAAACGCCTCCGTCCCATGCACGTCTTTATCCTGGATTACG
ACCAATCGCCCGCCGGCTGCCGGGACGCCCTGCTGCAACTTACCTCCGGGATGATCCAGACCCACGTCAC
CACCCCAGGCTCCATACCGACGATCTGCGACCTGGCGCGCACGTTTGCACGGGAGATGGGGGAGGCTAAC
TGAAACACGGAAGGAGACAATACCGGAAGGAACCTGCGCTATGACGGCAATAAAAAGACAGAATAAAACG
CACGGGTGTTGGGTCGTTTGTTCATAAACGCGGGGTTCGGTCCCAGGGCTGGCACTCTGTCGATACCCCA
CCGAGACCCCATTGGGGCCAATACGCCCGCGTTTCTTCCTTTTCCCCACCCCACCCCCCAAGTTCGGGTG
AAGGCCCAGGGCTCGCAGCCAACGTCGGGGCGGCAGGCCCTGCCATAGCCACGGGCCCCGTGGGTTAGGG
ACGGGGTCCCCCATGGGGAATGGTTTATGGTTCGTGGGGGTTATTATTTTGGGCGTTGCGTGGGGTCAGT
CCACGACTGGACTGAGCAGACAGACCCATGGTTTTTGGATGGCCTGGGCATGGACCGCATGTACTGGCGC
GACACGAACACCGGGCGTCTGTGGCT
Features (pLannotate 1.2.2; 21 found; start..end, strand, type, name):
     79..96      -  CDS            lacZα (fragment): LacZα fragment of β-galactosidase; lacZ fragment
   1423..1617    +  CDS            ELF5 (fragment): ELF5_HUMAN - Also known as ESE2. Experimental evidence at protein level: Swiss-Prot protein existence level 1. Isoform 2 binds to DNA sequences containing the consensus nucleotide core sequence GGA[AT]. Transcriptionally activates SPRR2A and the parotid gland-specific PSP promoters. From Homo sapiens (Human).
   2078..2173    +  CDS            ELF5 (fragment): ELF5_HUMAN - Also known as ESE2. Experimental evidence at protein level: Swiss-Prot protein existence level 1. Isoform 2 binds to DNA sequences containing the consensus nucleotide core sequence GGA[AT]. Transcriptionally activates SPRR2A and the parotid gland-specific PSP promoters. From Homo sapiens (Human).
   2258..2974    +  CDS            EYFP: EYFP is a basic (constitutively fluorescent) green/yellow fluorescent protein published in 1996, derived from Aequorea victoria. It is reported to be a very rapidly-maturing weak dimer with high acid sensitivity.
   3032..3065    +  protein_bind   loxP: Cre-mediated recombination occurs in the 8-bp core sequence (GCATACAT). Cre recombinase
   3083..3116    +  protein_bind   FRT (minimal): supports FLP-mediated excision but not integration (Turan and Bode, 2011) FLP recombinase from the Saccharomyces cerevisiae 2μ plasmid
   3134..3155    -  promoter       SV40 promoter (fragment): SV40 enhancer and early promoter
   3159..3383    -  polyA_signal   bGH poly(A) signal: bovine growth hormone polyadenylation signal
   3421..4224    -  CDS            NeoR/KanR: aminoglycoside phosphotransferase from Tn5; aph(3')-II (or nptII); confers resistance to neomycin, kanamycin, and G418 (Geneticin®)
   4238..4737    -  promoter       PGK promoter: mouse phosphoglycerate kinase 1 promoter
   4758..4791    +  protein_bind   FRT (minimal): supports FLP-mediated excision but not integration (Turan and Bode, 2011) FLP recombinase from the Saccharomyces cerevisiae 2μ plasmid
   4808..4841    +  protein_bind   loxP: Cre-mediated recombination occurs in the 8-bp core sequence (GCATACAT). Cre recombinase
   6390..6494    +  promoter       AmpR promoter: bla
   6495..7355    +  CDS            AmpR: β-lactamase; bla; confers resistance to ampicillin, carbenicillin, and related antibiotics
   7526..8114    +  rep_origin     ori: high-copy-number ColE1/pMB1/pBR322/pUC origin of replication
   8392..8454    +  promoter       Mini-TK promoter: minimal herpes simplex virus (HSV) thymidine kinase promoter
   8477..8515    +  5'UTR          HSV TK 5'-UTR: 5' untranslated region from the herpes simplex virus thymidine kinase gene
   8533..9660    +  CDS            TK: KITH_HHV1S - Experimental evidence at protein level: Swiss-Prot protein existence level 1. Catalyzes the transfer of the gamma-phospho group of ATP to thymidine to generate dTMP in the salvage pathway of pyrimidine synthesis. The dTMP serves as a substrate for DNA polymerase during viral DNA replication. Allows the virus to be reactivated and to grow in non-proliferative cells lacking a high concentration of phosphorylated nucleic acid precursors. From Human herpesvirus 1 (strain SC16) (HHV-1) (Human herpes simplex virus 1). Used in molecular biology as a selectable marker to identify transfec
   9705..9753    +  polyA_signal   HSV TK poly(A) signal: herpes simplex virus thymidine kinase polyadenylation signal (Cole and Stacy, 1985)
   9844..9860    -  polyA_signal   bGH poly(A) signal (fragment): bovine growth hormone polyadenylation signal
   9955..73      +  CDS            gH (fragment) (across the origin): GH_HHV11 - Experimental evidence at protein level: Swiss-Prot protein existence level 1. The heterodimer glycoprotein H-glycoprotein L is required for the fusion of viral and plasma membranes leading to virus entry into the host cell. Following initial binding to host receptor, membrane fusion is mediated by the fusion machinery composed of gB and the heterodimer gH/gL. May also be involved in the fusion between the virion envelope and the outer nuclear membrane during virion morphogenesis. From Human herpesvirus 1 (strain 17) (HHV-1) (Human herpes simplex virus 1).
