[The description below was written by a language model from this plasmid's Addgene catalogue record and pLannotate feature annotations shown in this document.]
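Description:
pNTKV- Elf5-KI-3'UTR-2A-EYFP-NLS is a mouse gene-targeting vector of about 10.1 kb, built on the pNTKV backbone and designed to knock a nuclear-localized EYFP reporter into the endogenous mouse Elf5 locus by homologous recombination. It is propagated in E. coli as a high-copy plasmid through a ColE1/pUC-type origin and is selected with ampicillin (AmpR under its bla promoter).

The targeting cassette begins with a 5' homology region in which the annotation software detects two Elf5 coding fragments. They are labelled by similarity to the human protein, but the record gives the insert species as mouse, so they presumably represent the last coding exons of the mouse gene. EYFP follows immediately downstream. The construct name indicates that it is linked through a 2A peptide and carries an NLS, although neither element is annotated separately in the feature table. This arrangement would let EYFP be co-translated from the native Elf5 transcript and released as a separate nuclear protein, reporting Elf5 expression without a fusion to the transcription factor. Behind EYFP lies a reverse-oriented PGK promoter–NeoR–bGH poly(A) cassette for G418 positive selection, flanked by both FRT and loxP sites so that it can be excised with FLP or Cre after targeting. The unannotated stretch after the second loxP site most likely serves as the 3' homology arm, though the record does not define it. Outside the homology regions, an HSV thymidine kinase cassette with its own promoter, 5' UTR and poly(A) signal provides negative selection against random integrants; the small gH and lacZα fragments are backbone remnants. The associated work concerns induction of pre-implantation blastocyst cell types from fibroblasts.
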