Addgene plasmid #128833: pNTKV- Elf5-KI-3'UTR-2A-EYFP-NLS
Purpose: Knock-in of nuclear EYFP into mouse Elf5 locus
Depositing lab: Yossi Buganim. Publication: Direct Induction of the Three Pre-implantation Blastocyst Cell Types from Fibroblasts. Benchetrit H, Jaber M, Zayat V, Sebban S, Pushett A, Makedonski K, Zakheim Z, Radwan A, Maoz N, Lasry R, Renous N, Inbar M, Ram O, Kaplan T, Buganim Y. Cell Stem Cell. 2019 Jun 6;24(6):983-994.e7. doi: 10.1016/j.stem.2019.03.018. Epub 2019 Apr 25. PubMed 31031139.
Backbone
  Vector backbone: pNTKV
  Vector type: Mouse Targeting
Growth in bacteria
  Bacterial resistance: Ampicillin, 100 μg/mL
  Growth temperature: 37°C
  Growth strain: NEB Stable
  Copy number: High Copy
Gene/Insert
  Gene/Insert name: Nuclear EYFP into Elf5 locus
  Species: M. musculus (mouse)
  Entrez Gene: Elf5 (a.k.a. ESE-2, ESE-5, ESE-5.)
  Cloning method: Restriction Enzyme; 5′ cloning site Unknown (unknown if destroyed); 3′ cloning site Unknown (unknown if destroyed)
Terms and licenses: Academic/Nonprofit Terms; Industry Terms: Not Available to Industry
How to cite: pNTKV- Elf5-KI-3'UTR-2A-EYFP-NLS was a gift from Yossi Buganim (Addgene plasmid # 128833 ; http://n2t.net/addgene:128833 ; RRID:Addgene_128833)
